Addgene plasmid #168717: pDONR223 HCoV-OC43 NSP12_stop
Purpose: Gateway-compatible Entry vector
Depositing lab: Fritz Roth. Depositing organization: Sinai Health System. Publication: A resource of human coronavirus protein-coding sequences in a flexible, multipurpose Gateway Entry clone collection. Weller B, Lin CW, Pogoutse O, Sauer M, Marin-de la Rosa N, Strobel A, Young V, Knapp JJ, Rayhan A, Falter C, Kim DK, Roth FP, Falter-Braun P. G3 (Bethesda). 2023 Jul 5;13(7):jkad105. doi: 10.1093/g3journal/jkad105. PubMed 37267226.
Backbone
  Vector backbone: pDONR223
  Backbone manufacturer: Rual et al, Genome Res. 14:2128-2135, 2004.
  Backbone size w/o insert (bp): 5005
  Vector type: Other
Growth in bacteria
  Bacterial resistance: Spectinomycin, 50 μg/mL
  Growth temperature: 37°C
  Growth strain: DH5alpha
  Copy number: Unknown
Gene/Insert
  Gene/Insert name: NSP12
  Species: Other
  Insert size (bp): 2784
  Entrez Gene: ORF1ab (a.k.a. EYW02_gp1)
  Cloning method: Gateway Cloning
  Sequencing primers: 5′ m13-For; 3′ m13-Rev
Resource information
  A portion of this plasmid was derived from a plasmid made by: Falter-Braun Lab
Terms and licenses: Academic/Nonprofit Terms; Industry Terms
How to cite: pDONR223 HCoV-OC43 NSP12_stop was a gift from Fritz Roth (Addgene plasmid # 168717 ; http://n2t.net/addgene:168717 ; RRID:Addgene_168717)
