[The description below was written by a language model from this plasmid's Addgene catalogue record and pLannotate feature annotations shown in this document.]
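Description:
pDONR223 HCoV-OC43 NSP12_stop is a Gateway Entry clone built on the pDONR223 backbone, carrying the coding sequence for non-structural protein 12 (NSP12) of human coronavirus OC43. NSP12 is derived from the viral ORF1ab replicase polyprotein and is known in coronaviruses as the RNA-dependent RNA polymerase. The plasmid is maintained in E. coli through a high-copy ColE1/pUC-type origin and is selected with spectinomycin via the aadA (SmR) aminoglycoside adenylyltransferase gene, which sits downstream of a class 1 integron Pc promoter fragment and a remnant of a gentamicin resistance gene. The sequenced record is 5,580 nt.

The 2,784 bp insert occupies almost the entire interval between two attL recombination sites. The automated annotation labels these attL3 and attL2 and matches the open reading frame to the homologous replicase polyprotein of murine hepatitis virus. That match reflects sequence similarity among betacoronaviruses rather than the actual source, and the functional text attached to the hit describes a different polyprotein product. The "_stop" suffix suggests that the ORF retains a termination codon, which would suit native or N-terminally tagged expression rather than C-terminal fusions, although the record does not say this outright. No expression promoter drives the insert; a T7 promoter lies outside the attL2 site and rrnB T1/T2 terminators flank the cassette, insulating it from read-through transcription. Small lacI and lacZα fragments are backbone remnants.

As an Entry vector, the plasmid is meant to serve as a donor in LR Clonase reactions, transferring NSP12 into Destination vectors of choice for expression, interaction or functional assays. It belongs to a collection of human coronavirus protein-coding Entry clones.
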