Features (pLannotate 1.2.2; 12 found; start..end, strand, type, name):
      2..97      +  protein_bind   attL3: mutant version of attL; recombination site for the Gateway® LR reaction LR Clonase™
    103..2886    +  CDS            rep (fragment): R1AB_CVMA5 - Experimental evidence at protein level: Swiss-Prot protein existence level 1. [2'-O-methyltransferase]: Methyltransferase that mediates mRNA cap 2'-O-ribose methylation to the 5'-cap structure of viral mRNAs. N7-methyl guanosine cap is a prerequisite for binding of nsp16. Therefore plays an essential role in viral mRNAs cap methylation which is essential to evade immune system. From Murine coronavirus (strain A59) (MHV-A59) (Murine hepatitis virus).
   2891..2990    -  protein_bind   attL2: mutant version of attL; recombination site for the Gateway® LR reaction LR Clonase™
   3008..3026    -  promoter       T7 promoter: promoter for bacteriophage T7 RNA polymerase
   3216..3239    +  promoter       Pc promoter (fragment): intI1 (promoter lies within the coding sequence); class 1 integron promoter
   3415..3471    +  CDS            GmR (fragment): gentamycin acetyltransferase; aacC1; confers resistance to gentamycin
   3478..4269    +  CDS            SmR: aminoglycoside adenylyltransferase (Murphy, 1985); aadA; confers resistance to spectinomycin and streptomycin
   4362..4950    +  rep_origin     ori: high-copy-number ColE1/pMB1/pBR322/pUC origin of replication
   5133..5225    +  CDS            lacI (fragment): lac repressor; lacI; The lac repressor binds to the lac operator to inhibit transcription in E. coli. This inhibition can be relieved by adding lactose or isopropyl-β-D-thiogalactopyranoside (IPTG).
   5280..5307    -  terminator     rrnB T2 terminator: transcription terminator T2 from the E. coli rrnB gene
   5439..5482    +  terminator     rrnB T1 terminator: Escherichia coli rrnB; transcription terminator T1 from the E. coli rrnB gene
   5529..5565    -  CDS            lacZα (fragment): LacZα fragment of β-galactosidase; lacZ fragment
>Addgene plasmid #168717 | pDONR223 HCoV-OC43 NSP12_stop | addgene full sequence | sequence record 392147 | Addgene NGS Result
CAAATAATGATTTTATTTTGACTGATAGTGACCTGTTCGTTGCAACAAATTGATGAGCAATGCTTTTTTA
TAATGCCAACTTTGTACAAAAAAGTTGGCATGTCAAAAGATACTAATTTTTTAAACCGGGTTCGGGGTAC
GAGTGTAGATGCCCGTCTCGTACCCTGCGCCAGTGGTTTATCTACTGATGTACAATTAAGGGCATTTGAT
ATTTACAATGCTAGTGTTGCTGGCATTGGTTTACATTTAAAAGTTAATTGTTGCCGTTTTCAGCGTGTTG
ATGAGAACGGTGATAAATTAGATCAGTTCTTTGTTGTTAAGAGGACAGATCTGACTATATATAATAGAGA
GATGAAATGCTATGAGCGTGTAAAAGATTGTAAGTTTGTGGCTGAACACGATTTCTTTACATTTGATGTA
GAAGGTAGTCGTGTGCCACACATTGTACGCAAGGATTTAACAAAGTATACTATGTTGGATCTTTGCTATG
CATTGCGACATTTTGATCGCAATGATTGCATGCTGCTTTGTGACATTCTCTCTATATATGCTGGTTGTGA
ACAATCCTACTTTACTAAGAAGGATTGGTATGATTTTGTTGAAAATCCTGATATTATTAATGTGTATAAA
AAGCTAGGACCTATTTTTAATAGAGCCCTAGTTAGCGCTACTGAGTTTGCGGACAAATTGGTGGAGGTAG
GCTTAGTAGGCGTTTTAACACTTGATAATCAAGATTTAAATGGTAAATGGTATGATTTTGGTGACTATGT
TATTGCAGCCCCAGGATGTGGTGTTGCTATAGCAGATTCTTATTATTCTTATATCATGCCTATGCTGACC
ATGTGTCATGCATTGGATTGCGAATTGTATGTGAATAATGCTTATAGACTATTTGATCTTGTACAGTATG
ATTTTACTGATTACAAGCTTGAATTGTTTAATAAGTATTTTAAGCACTGGAGTATGCCATATCATCCTAA
CACTGTTGATTGTCAGGATGATCGGTGTATTATACATTGTGCTAATTTTAACATACTTTTTAGTATGGTT
TTACCTAATACATGTTTTGGGCCTCTTGTTAGGCAAATTTTTGTGGATGGTGTGCCTTTTGTTGTTTCAA
TTGGCTACCATTATAAAGAACTTGGTATTGTGATGAATATGGATGTGGATACACATCGTTATCGCTTGTC
TTTAAAAGACTTGCTTTTATATGCTGCTGATCCAGCTTTGCATGTAGCTTCTGCTAGTGCATTGTATGAT
TTACGCACTTGCTGTTTTAGTGTTGCCGCTATAACAAGCGGTGTAAAATTTCAAACAGTTAAACCTGGTA
ATTTTAATCAGGATTTTTATGATTTTGTTTTAAGTAAAGGCCTGCTTAAAGAGGGTAGCTCAGTTGATCT
GAAGCACTTTTTCTTTACACAGGATGGTAATGCTGCTATTACTGATTATAATTATTATAAGTATAATTTG
CCCACCATGGTGGACATTAAGCAGTTGTTGTTTGTTTTGGAAGTTGTTTATAAGTATTTTGAGATTTATG
ATGGTGGGTGTATACCGGCATCACAAGTCATTGTTAATAATTATGATAAGAGTGCTGGCTATCCATTTAA
CAAATTTGGAAAAGCCAGGCTCTATTATGAAGCATTATCATTTGAGGAACAGGATGAAATTTACGCTTAT
ACTAAGCGTAATGTCCTGCCAACACTTACTCAAATGAATTTGAAATATGCTATTAGTGCTAAGAATAGAG
CCCGCACTGTTGCTGGTGTTTCCATACTTAGTACTATGACTGGCAGAATGTTTCATCAAAAATGTTTGAA
AAGTATAGCAGCTACACGTGGTGTTCCTGTAGTTATAGGCACCACTAAATTTTATGGTGGCTGGGATGAT
ATGTTACGCCGCCTTATTAAAGATGTTGACAATCCTGTACTTATGGGTTGGGATTATCCTAAGTGTGATC
GTGCTATGCCAAACCTACTACGTATTGTTAGTAGTTTGGTATTAGCCCGAAAACATGAGACATGTTGTTC
GCAAAGCGATAGGTTTTATCGACTTGCGAATGAATGCGCACAAGTTTTGAGTGAAATTGTTATGTGTGGT
GGCTGTTATTATGTTAAGCCTGGTGGCACTAGTAGTGGTGATGCAACTACTGCTTTTGCTAATTCAGTCT
TTAACATATGTCAAGCTGTTTCAGCCAATGTATGTGCCTTAATGTCATGCAATGGCAATAAGATTGAAGA
TCTTAGTATACGTGCTCTTCAGAAGCGCTTATACTCACATGTGTATAGAAGTGATAAGGTTGATTCAACC
TTTGTCACAGAATATTATGAATTTTTAAATAAGCATTTTAGTATGATGATTTTGAGTGATGATGGGGTTG
TGTGTTATAATTCTGATTATGCGTCCAAAGGGTATATTGCTAATATAAGTGCCTTTCAACAGGTATTATA
TTATCAAAATAACGTTTTTATGTCAGAATCCAAATGTTGGGTTGAACATGACATAAATAATGGACCTCAT
GAATTCTGTTCACAACACACAATGCTTGTAAAGATGGATGGTGACGATGTCTACCTTCCATATCCTAATC
CTAGTCGTATATTAGGAGCTGGATGTTTTGTAGATGATTTGTTAAAGACTGATAGTGTTCTTTTAATAGA
ACGATTTGTAAGTCTTGCAATAGATGCTTATCCACTTGTGTATCATGAAAATGAAGAATACCAAAAGGTT
TTTCGTGTTTATTTGGCGTATATAAAGAAGTTGTACAATGACCTGGGTAATCAGATCTTGGATAGCTACA
GTGTTATTTTAAGTACTTGTGATGGACAAAAGTTCACTGATGAGTCCTTTTACAAGAACATGTATTTAAG
AAGTGCAGTTATGCAGTAATACCCAACTTTCTTGTACAAAGTTGGCATTATAAGAAAGCATTGCTTATCA
ATTTGTTGCAACGAACAGGTCACTATCAGTCAAAATAAAATCATTATTTGCCATCCAGCTGATATCCCCT
ATAGTGAGTCGTATTACATGGTCATAGCTGTTTCCTGGCAGCTCTGGCCCGTGTCTCAAAATCTCTGATG
TTACATTGCACAAGATAAAAATATATCATCATGCCTCCTCTAGACCAGCCAGGACAGAAATGCCTCGACT
TCGCTGCTACCCAAGGTTGCCGGGTGACGCACACCGTGGAAACGGATGAAGGCACGAACCCAGTGGACAT
AAGCCTGTTCGGTTCGTAAGCTGTAATGCAAGTAGCGTATGCGCTCACGCAACTGGTCCAGAACCTTGAC
CGAACGCAGCGGTGGTAACGGCGCAGTGGCGGTTTTCATGGCTTGTTATGACTGTTTTTTTGGGGTACAG
TCTATGCCTCGGGCATCCAAGCAGCAAGCGCGTTACGCCGTGGGTCGATGTTTGATGTTATGGAGCAGCA
ACGATGTTACGCAGCAGGGCAGTCGCCCTAAAACAAAGTTAAACATTATGAGGGAAGCGGTGATCGCCGA
AGTATCGACTCAACTATCAGAGGTAGTTGGCGTCATCGAGCGCCATCTCGAACCGACGTTGCTGGCCGTA
CATTTGTACGGCTCCGCAGTGGATGGCGGCCTGAAGCCACACAGTGATATTGATTTGCTGGTTACGGTGA
CCGTAAGGCTTGATGAAACAACGCGGCGAGCTTTGATCAACGACCTTTTGGAAACTTCGGCTTCCCCTGG
AGAGAGCGAGATTCTCCGCGCTGTAGAAGTCACCATTGTTGTGCACGACGACATCATTCCGTGGCGTTAT
CCAGCTAAGCGCGAACTGCAATTTGGAGAATGGCAGCGCAATGACATTCTTGCAGGTATCTTCGAGCCAG
CCACGATCGACATTGATCTGGCTATCTTGCTGACAAAAGCAAGAGAACATAGCGTTGCCTTGGTAGGTCC
AGCGGCGGAGGAACTCTTTGATCCGGTTCCTGAACAGGATCTATTTGAGGCGCTAAATGAAACCTTAACG
CTATGGAACTCGCCGCCCGACTGGGCTGGCGATGAGCGAAATGTAGTGCTTACGTTGTCCCGCATTTGGT
ACAGCGCAGTAACCGGCAAAATCGCGCCGAAGGATGTCGCTGCCGACTGGGCAATGGAGCGCCTGCCGGC
CCAGTATCAGCCCGTCATACTTGAAGCTAGACAGGCTTATCTTGGACAAGAAGAAGATCGCTTGGCCTCG
CGCGCAGATCAGTTGGAAGAATTTGTCCACTACGTGAAAGGCGAGATCACCAAGGTAGTCGGCAAATAAC
CCTCGAGCCACCCATGACCAAAATCCCTTAACGTGAGTTACGCGTCGTTCCACTGAGCGTCAGACCCCGT
AGAAAAGATCAAAGGATCTTCTTGAGATCCTTTTTTTCTGCGCGTAATCTGCTGCTTGCAAACAAAAAAA
CCACCGCTACCAGCGGTGGTTTGTTTGCCGGATCAAGAGCTACCAACTCTTTTTCCGAAGGTAACTGGCT
TCAGCAGAGCGCAGATACCAAATACTGTTCTTCTAGTGTAGCCGTAGTTAGGCCACCACTTCAAGAACTC
TGTAGCACCGCCTACATACCTCGCTCTGCTAATCCTGTTACCAGTGGCTGCTGCCAGTGGCGATAAGTCG
TGTCTTACCGGGTTGGACTCAAGACGATAGTTACCGGATAAGGCGCAGCGGTCGGGCTGAACGGGGGGTT
CGTGCACACAGCCCAGCTTGGAGCGAACGACCTACACCGAACTGAGATACCTACAGCGTGAGCTATGAGA
AAGCGCCACGCTTCCCGAAGGGAGAAAGGCGGACAGGTATCCGGTAAGCGGCAGGGTCGGAACAGGAGAG
CGCACGAGGGAGCTTCCAGGGGGAAACGCCTGGTATCTTTATAGTCCTGTCGGGTTTCGCCACCTCTGAC
TTGAGCGTCGATTTTTGTGATGCTCGTCAGGGGGGCGGAGCCTATGGAAAAACGCCAGCAACGCGGCCTT
TTTACGGTTCCTGGCCTTTTGCTGGCCTTTTGCTCACATGTTCTTTCCTGCGTTATCCCCTGATTCTGTG
GATAACCGTATTACCGCCTTTGAGTGAGCTGATACCGCTCGCCGCAGCCGAACGACCGAGCGCAGCGAGT
CAGTGAGCGAGGAAGCGGAAGAGCGCCCAATACGCAAACCGCCTCTCCCCGCGCGTTGGCCGATTCATTA
ATGCAGCTGGCACGACAGGTTTCCCGACTGGAAAGCGGGCAGTGAGCGCAACGCAATTAATACGCGTACC
GCTAGCCAGGAAGAGTTTGTAGAAACGCAAAAAGGCCATCCGTCAGGATGGCCTTCTGCTTAGTTTGATG
CCTGGCAGTTTATGGCGGGCGTCCTGCCCGCCACCCTCCGGGCCGTTGCTTCACAACGTTCAAATCCGCT
CCCGGCGGATTTGTCCTACTCAGGAGAGCGTTCACCGACAAACAACAGATAAAACGAAAGGCCCAGTCTT
CCGACTGAGCCTTTCGTTTTATTTGATGCCTGGCAGTTCCCTACTCTCGCGTTAACGCTAGCATGGATGT
TTTCCCAGTCACGACGTTGTAAAACGACGGCCAGTCTTAAGCTCGGGCCC
